Addgene plasmid #58271: pRSETC-PITPbeta (splice variant 1) K61A
Purpose: bacterial expression of PITP beta K61A mutant (phosphatidylinositol transfer protein beta)
Depositing lab: Shamshad Cockcroft. Depositing organization: University College London. Publication: Dynamics of lipid transfer by phosphatidylinositol transfer proteins in cells. Shadan S, Holic R, Carvou N, Ee P, Li M, Murray-Rust J, Cockcroft S. Traffic. 2008 Sep;9(10):1743-56. doi: 10.1111/j.1600-0854.2008.00794.x. Epub 2008 Jul 9. PubMed 18636990.
Backbone
  Vector backbone: pRSET-C
  Backbone manufacturer: Invitrogen
  Backbone size w/o insert (bp): 2900
  Vector type: Bacterial Expression
Growth in bacteria
  Bacterial resistance: Ampicillin, 100 μg/mL
  Growth temperature: 37°C
  Growth strain: DH5alpha
  Copy number: High Copy
Gene/Insert
  Gene/Insert name: PITP beta (alt name: phosphatidylinositol transfer protein)
  Species: H. sapiens (human)
  Mutation: K61A (abolishes PI binding)
  Entrez Gene: PITPNB (a.k.a. PI-TP-beta, PtdInsTP, VIB1B)
  Promoter: T7
  Tag / fusion protein: HIS (N terminal on backbone)
  Cloning method: Unknown
  Sequencing primers: 5′ T7; 3′ T7 terminal
Terms and licenses: Academic/Nonprofit Terms; Industry Terms: Not Available to Industry
How to cite: pRSETC-PITPbeta (splice variant 1) K61A was a gift from Shamshad Cockcroft (Addgene plasmid # 58271 ; http://n2t.net/addgene:58271 ; RRID:Addgene_58271)
