[The description below was written by a language model from this plasmid's Addgene catalogue record.]
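Description:
pRSETC-PITPbeta (splice variant 1) K61A is a bacterial expression plasmid built on the commercial pRSET-C backbone (about 2.9 kb without insert). It is a high-copy vector maintained in standard E. coli cloning strains under ampicillin selection. No feature table accompanies the record, so the origin of replication and other backbone elements are not itemised, and the cloning method used to introduce the insert is listed as unknown.

The insert is the human phosphatidylinositol transfer protein beta coding sequence (PITPNB), specified as splice variant 1, carrying a K61A point mutation that the record notes abolishes phosphatidylinositol binding. Expression is driven by the T7 promoter, which requires a host supplying T7 RNA polymerase for protein production. A polyhistidine tag encoded by the backbone is fused to the N terminus of the protein, allowing purification of the recombinant product by immobilised metal affinity chromatography. The use of T7 promoter and T7 terminator sequencing primers indicates that the insert sits between these two elements, as is usual for this type of vector.

The construct is intended for producing recombinant His-tagged PITP beta K61A in bacteria. Because this mutant cannot bind phosphatidylinositol, it serves naturally as a lipid-binding-deficient comparison to the wild-type protein in biochemical studies of lipid binding and transfer, consistent with the associated work on the dynamics of lipid transfer by phosphatidylinositol transfer proteins.
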