>Addgene plasmid #58271 | pRSETC-PITPbeta (splice variant 1) K61A | addgene partial sequence | sequence record 91688 | T7 5'-TAATACGACTCACTATAGGG-3'
TTTTGTTTAACTTTAAGAAGGAGATATACATATGCGGGGTTCTCATCATCATCATCATGGTATGGCTAGC
ATGACTGGTGGACAGCAAATGGGTCGGGATCTGTACGACGATGACGATAAGGATCCGATGGTGCTGATCA
AGGAGTTCCGTGTGGTTTTGCCATGTTCTGTTCAGGAGTATCAGGTTGGGCAGCTTTACTCTGTTGCAGA
AGCTAGTAAGAATGAGACTGGTGGTGGAGAAGGAATTGAAGTCTTAAAGAATGAACCTTATGAGAAGGAT
GGAGAAAAGGGACAGTATACGCACGCAATTTATCACCTAAAGAGCAAAGTGCCTGCATTCGTGAGGATGA
TTGCTCCCGAGGGCTCCTTGGTGTTTCATGAGAAAGCCTGGAATGCGTACCCCTACTGTAGAACAATTGT
AACGAATGAATATATGAAAGATGATTTCTTCATTAAAATCGAAACATGGCACAAACCAGACTTGGGAACA
TTAGAAAATGTACATGGTTTAGATCCAAACACATGGAAAACTGTTGAAATTGTCCATATAGACATTGCAG
ATAGAAGTCAAGTTGAACCAGCAGACTACAAAGCTGATGAAGACCCAGCATTATTCCAGTCAGTCAAGAC
CAAGAGAGGCCCTTTGGGACCCAACTGGAAGAAGGAGCTGGCAAACAGCCCTGACTGTCCCCAGATGTGT
GCCTATAAGCTGGTGACCATCAAATTCAAGTGGTGGGGACTGCAAAGCAAAGTAGAAAACTTCATTCAAA
AGCAAGAAAAACGGATATTTACAAACTTCCATCGCCAGCTTTTTTGTTGGATTGACAAGTGGATCGATCT
CAC
