>Addgene plasmid #58271 | pRSETC-PITPbeta (splice variant 1) K61A | addgene partial sequence | sequence record 91692 | T7term 5'-GCTAGTTATTGCTCAGCGG-3'
CCGGATCAAGCTTCGAATTCTAGACATCAGCAGCCGACGTGCCTCGAACGGAACCCCTCTTACGCATTGT
TTCTAGTTCTTTCTGAGTCTCGTCTTCCATTCTCCTAATGTCTTCCATCGTGAGATCGATCCACTTGTCA
ATCCAACAAAAAAGCTGGCGATGGAAGTTTGTAAATATCCGTTTTTCTTGCTTTTGAATGAAGTTTTCTA
CTTTGCTTTGCAGTCCCCACCACTTGAATTTGATGGTCACCAGCTTATAGGCACACATCTGGGGACAGTC
AGGGCTGTTTGCCAGCTCCTTCTTCCAGTTGGGTCCCAAAGGGCCTCTCTTGGTCTTGACTGACTGGAAT
AATGCTGGGTCTTCATCAGCTTTGTAGTCTGCTGGTTCAACTTGACTTCTATCTGCAATGTCTATATGGA
CAATTTCAACAGTTTTCCATGTGTTTGGATCTAAACCATGTACATTTTCTAATGTTCCCAAGTCTGGTTT
GTGCCATGTTTCGATTTTAATGAAGAAATCATCTTTCATATATTCATTCGTTACAATTGTTCTACAGTAG
GGGTACGCATTCCAGGCTTTCTCATGAAACACCAAGGAGCCCTCGGGAGCAATCATCCTCACGAATGCA
